>Addgene plasmid #149685 | CyPet-A206K-PRL2 | addgene full sequence | sequence record 300770 | Addgene NGS Result
CCAGTGAGACGGGCAACAGCTGATTGCCCTTCACCGCCTGGCCCTGAGAGAGTTGCAGCAAGCGGTCCAC
GCTGGTTTGCCCCAGCAGGCGAAAATCCTGTTTGATGGTGGTTAACGGCGGGATATAACATGAGCTGTCT
TCGGTATCGTCGTATCCCACTACCGAGATATCCGCACCAACGCGCAGCCCGGACTCGGTAATGGCGCGCA
TTGCGCCCAGCGCCATCTGATCGTTGGCAACCAGCATCGCAGTGGGAACGATGCCCTCATTCAGCATTTG
CATGGTTTGTTGAAAACCGGACATGGCACTCCAGTCGCCTTCCCGTTCCGCTATCGGCTGAATTTGATTG
CGAGTGAGATATTTATGCCAGCCAGCCAGACGCAGACGCGCCGAGACAGAACTTAATGGGCCCGCTAACA
GCGCGATTTGCTGGTGACCCAATGCGACCAGATGCTCCACGCCCAGTCGCGTACCGTCTTCATAGGAGAA
AATAATACTGTTGATGGGTGTCTGGTCAGAGACATCAAGAAATAACGCCGGAACATTAGTGCAGGCAGCT
TCCACAGCAATGGCATCCTGGTCATCCAGCGGATAGTTAATGATCAGCCCACTGACGCGTTGCGCGAGAA
GATTGTGCACCGCCGCTTTACAGGCTTCGACGCCGCTTCGTTCTACCATCGACACCACCACGCTGGCACC
CAGTTGATCGGCGCGAGATTTAATCGCCGCGACAATTTGCGACGGCGCGTGCAGGGCCAGACTGGAGGTG
GCAACGCCAATCAGCAACGACTGTTTGCCCGCCAGTTGTTGTGCCACGCGGTTGGGAATGTAATTCAGCT
CCGCCATCGCCGCTTCCACTTTTTCCCGCGTTTTCGCAGAAACGTGGCTGGCCTGGTTCACCACGCGGGA
AACGGTCTGATAAGAGACACCGGCATACTCTGCGACATCGTATAACGTTACTGGTTTCACATTCACCACC
CTGAATTGACTCTCTTCTGGGCGCTATCATGCCATACCGCGAAAGGTTTTGCGCCATTCGATGGTGTCCG
GGATCTCGACGCTCTCCCTTATGCGACTCCTGCATTAGGAAGCAGCCCAGTAGTAGGTTGAGGCCGTTGA
GCACCGCCGCCGCAAGGAATGGTGCATGCAAGGAGATGGCGCCCAACAGTCCCCCGGCCACGGGGCCTGC
CACCATACCCACGCCGAAACAAGCGCTCATGAGCCCGAAGTGGCGAGCCCGATCTTCCCCATCGGTGATG
TCGGCGATATAGGCGCCAGCAACCGCACCTGTGGCGCCGGTGATGCCGGCCACGATGCGTCCGGCGTAGA
GGATCGAGATCTCGATCCCGCGAAATTAATACGACTCACTATAGGGGAATTGTGAGCGGATAACAATTCC
CCTCTAGAAATAATTTTGTTTAACTTTAAGAAGGAGATATACATATGTCTAAAGGTGAAGAATTATTCGG
CGGTATCGTCCCAATTTTAGTTGAATTAGAGGGTGATGTTAATGGTCACAAATTTTCTGTCTCCGGTGAA
GGTGAAGGTGATGCTACGTACGGTAAATTGACCTTAAAATTTATTTGTACTACTGGTAAATTGCCAGTTC
CATGGCCAACCTTAGTCACTACTCTGACTTGGGGTGTTCAATGTTTTTCTAGATACCCAGATCATATGAA
ACAACATGACTTTTTCAAGTCTGTCATGCCAGAAGGTTATGTTCAAGAAAGAACTATTTTTTTCAAAGAT
GACGGTAACTACAAGACCAGAGCTGAAGTCAAGTTTGAAGGTGATACCTTAGTTAATAGAATCGAATTAA
AAGGTATTGATTTTAAAGAAGATGGTAACATTTTAGGTCACAAATTGGAATACAACTATATCTCTCACAA
TGTTTACATCACCGCTGACAAACAAAAGAATGGTATCAAAGCTAACTTCAAAGCCAGACACAACATTACC
GATGGTTCTGTTCAATTAGCTGACCATTATCAACAAAATACTCCAATTGGTGATGGTCCAGTCATCTTGC
CAGACAACCATTACTTATCCACTCAATCTAAATTATCTAAAGATCCAAACGAAAAGAGAGACCACATGGT
CTTGCTCGAATTTGTTACTGCTGCTGGTATTACCCATGGTATGGATGAATTGTACAAAGGAAGTAACCGT
CCAGCCCCTGTGGAGATCTCCTATGAGAACATGCGTTTTCTGATAACTCACAACCCTACCAATGCTACTC
TCAACAAGTTCACAGAGGAACTTAAGAAGTATGGAGTGACGACTTTGGTTCGAGTTTGTGATGCTACATA
TGATAAAGCTCCAGTTGAAAAAGAAGGAATCCACGTTCTAGATTGGCCATTTGATGATGGAGCTCCACCC
CCTAATCAGATAGTAGATGATTGGTTAAACCTGTTAAAAACCAAATTTCGTGAAGAGCCAGGTTGCTGTG
TTGCAGTGCATTGTGTTGCAGGATTGGGAAGGGCACCTGTGCTGGTTGCACTTGCTTTGATTGAATGTGG
AATGAAGTACGAAGATGCAGTTCAGTTTATAAGACAAAAAAGAAGGGGAGCGTTCAATTCCAAACAGCTG
CTTTATTTGGAGAAATACCGACCTAAGATGCGATTACGCTTCAGAGATACCAATGGGCATTGCTGTGTTC
AGCTCGAGAGTAGTGGCCTGGAAGTTCTGTTCCAGGGGCCCTTTACTAGTCATCACCATCACCATCACCA
TCACTGAGCTAGCCAGCCAGAACTCGCCCCGGAAGACCCCGAGGATGTCGAGCACCACCACCACCACCAC
TGAGATCCGGCTGCTAACAAAGCCCGAAAGGAAGCTGAGTTGGCTGCTGCCACCGCTGAGCAATAACTAG
CATAACCCCTTGGGGCCTCTAAACGGGTCTTGAGGGGTTTTTTGCTGAAAGGAGGAACTATATCCGGATT
GGCGAATGGG
[124 nt withheld, positions 2951-3074]
C
[91 nt withheld, positions 3076-3166]
A
[49 nt withheld, positions 3168-3216]
CCTTTGACGTTGGAGTCCACGTTCTTT
[37 nt withheld, positions 3244-3280]
ACCCTATCTCGGTCTATTCTTTTGATTTATAAGGGATTTTGCCGATTTCGGCCTATTGGTTAAAAAATGA
GCTGATTTAACAAAAATTTAACGCGAATTTTAACAAAATATTAACGCTTACAATTTAGGTGGCACTTTTC
GGGGAAATGTGCGCGGAACCCCTATTTGTTTATTTTTCTAAATACATTCAAATATGTATCCGCTCATGAG
ACAATAACCCTGATAAATGCTTCAATAATATTGAAAAAGGAAGAGTATGAGTATTCAACATTTCCGTGTC
GCCCTTATTCCCTTTTTTGCGGCATTTTGCCTTCCTGTTTTTGCTCACCCAGAAACGCTGGTGAAAGTAA
AAGATGCTGAAGATCAGTTGGGTGCACGAGTGGGTTACATCGAACTGGATCTCAACAGCGGTAAGATCCT
TGAGAGTTTTCGCCCCGAAGAACGTTTTCCAATGATGAGCACTTTTAAAGTTCTGCTATGTGGCGCGGTA
TTATCCCGTATTGACGCCGGGCAAGAGCAACTCGGTCGCCGCATACACTATTCTCAGAATGACTTGGTTG
AGTACTCACCAGTCACAGAAAAGCATCTTACGGATGGCATGACAGTAAGAGAATTATGCAGTGCTGCCAT
AACCATGAGTGATAACACTGCGGCCAACTTACTTCTGACAACGATCGGAGGACCGAAGGAGCTAACCGCT
TTTTTGCACAACATGGGGGATCATGTAACTCGCCTTGATCGTTGGGAACCGGAGCTGAATGAAGCCATAC
CAAACGACGAGCGTGACACCACGATGCCTGCAGCAATGGCAACAACGTTGCGCAAACTATTAACTGGCGA
ACTACTTACTCTAGCTTCCCGGCAACAATTAATAGACTGGATGGAGGCGGATAAAGTTGCAGGACCACTT
CTGCGCTCGGCCCTTCCGGCTGGCTGGTTTATTGCTGATAAATCTGGAGCCGGTGAGCGTGGGTCTCGCG
GTATCATTGCAGCACTGGGGCCAGATGGTAAGCCCTCCCGTATCGTAGTTATCTACACGACGGGGAGTCA
GGCAACTATGGATGAACGAAATAGACAGATCGCTGAGATAGGTGCCTCACTGATTAAGCATTGGTAACTG
TCAGACCAAGTTTACTCATATATACTTTAGATTGATTTAAAACTTCATTTTTAATTTAAAAGGATCTAGG
TGAAGATCCTTTTTGATAATCTCATGACCAAAATCCCTTAACGTGAGTTTTCGTTCCACTGAGCGTCAGA
CCCCGTAGAAAAGATCAAAGGATCTTCTTGAGATCCTTTTTTTCTGCGCGTAATCTGCTGCTTGCAAACA
AAAAAACCACCGCTACCAGCGGTGGTTTGTTTGCCGGATCAAGAGCTACCAACTCTTTTTCCGAAGGTAA
CTGGCTTCAGCAGAGCGCAGATACCAAATACTGTCCTTCTAGTGTAGCCGTAGTTAGGCCACCACTTCAA
GAACTCTGTAGCACCGCCTACATACCTCGCTCTGCTAATCCTGTTACCAGTGGCTGCTGCCAGTGGCGAT
AAGTCGTGTCTTACCGGGTTGGACTCAAGACGATAGTTACCGGATAAGGCGCAGCGGTCGGGCTGAACGG
GGGGTTCGTGCACACAGCCCAGCTTGGAGCGAACGACCTACACCGAACTGAGATACCTACAGCGTGAGCT
ATGAGAAAGCGCCACGCTTCCCGAAGGGAGAAAGGCGGACAGGTATCCGGTAAGCGGCAGGGTCGGAACA
GGAGAGCGCACGAGGGAGCTTCCAGGGGGAAACGCCTGGTATCTTTATAGTCCTGTCGGGTTTCGCCACC
TCTGACTTGAGCGTCGATTTTTGTGATGCTCGTCAGGGGGGCGGAGCCTATGGAAAAACGCCAGCAACGC
GGCCTTTTTACGGTTCCTGGCCTTTTGCTGGCCTTTTGCTCACATGTTCTTTCCTGCGTTATCCCCTGAT
TCTGTGGATAACCGTATTACCGCCTTTGAGTGAGCTGATACCGCTCGCCGCAGCCGAACGACCGAGCGCA
GCGAGTCAGTGAGCGAGGAAGCGGAAGAGCGCCTGATGCGGTATTTTCTCCTTGCGCATCTGTGCGGTAT
TTCACACCGCAATGGTGCACTCTCAGTACAATCTGCTCTGATGCCGCATAGTTAAGCCAGTATACACTCC
GCTATCGCTACGTGACTGGGTCATGGCTGCGCCCCGACACCCGCCAACACCCGCTGACGCGCCCTGACGG
GCTTGTCTGCTCCCGGCATCCGCTTACAGACAAGCTGTGACCGTCTCCGGGAGCTGCATGTGTCAGAGGT
TTTCACCGTCATCACCGAAACGCGCGAGGCAGCTGCGGTAAAGCTCATCAGCGTGGTCGTGAAGCGATTC
ACAGATGTCTGCCTGTTCATCCGCGTCCAGCTCGTTGAGTTTCTCCAGAAGCGTTAATGTCTGGCTTCTG
ATAAAGCGGGCCATGTTAAGGGCGGTTTTTTCCTGTTTGGTCACTGATGCCTCCGTGTAAGGGGGATTTC
TGTTCATGGGGGTAATGATACCGATGAAACGAGAGAGGATGCTCACGATACGGGTTACTGATGATGAACA
TGCCCGGTTACTGGAACGTTGTGAGGGTAAACAACTGGCGGTATGGATGCGGCGGGACCAGAGAAAAATC
ACTCAGGGTCAATGCCAGCGCTTCGTTAATACAGATGTAGGTGTTCCACAGGGTAGCCAGCAGCATCCTG
CGATGCAGATCCGGAACATAATGGTGCAGGGCGCTGACTTCCGCGTTTCCAGACTTTACGAAACACGGAA
ACCGAAGACCATTCATGTTGTTGCTCAGGTCGCAGACGTTTTGCAGCAGCAGTCGCTTCACGTTCGCTCG
CGTATCGGTGATTCATTCTGCTAACCAGTAAGGCAACCCCGCCAGCCTAGCCGGGTCCTCAACGACAGGA
GCACGATCATGCGCACCCGTGGGGCCGCCATGCCGGCGATAATGGCCTGCTTCTCGCCGAAACGTTTGGT
GGCGGGACCAGTGACGAAGGCTTGAGCGAGGGCGTGCAAGATTCCGAATACCGCAAGCGACAGGCCGATC
ATCGTCGCGCTCCAGCGAAAGCGGTCCTCGCCGAAAATGACCCAGAGCGCTGCCGGCACCTGTCCTACGA
GTTGCATGATAAAGAAGACAGTCATAAGTGCGGCGACGATAGTCATGCCCCGCGCCCACCGGAAGGAGCT
GACTGGGTTGAAGGCTCTCAAGGGCATCGGTCGAGATCCCGGTGCCTAATGAGTGAGCTAACTTACATTA
ATTGCGTTGCGCTCACTGCCCGCTTTCCAGTCGGGAAACCTGTCGTGCCAGCTGCATTAATGAATCGGCC
AACGCGCGGGGAGAGGCGGTTTGCGTATTGGGCGCCAGGGTGGTTTTTCTTTTCA
Features (pLannotate 1.2.2; 22 found; start..end, strand, type, name):
    971..1048    -  promoter       lacI promoter: lacI
   1056..1335    -  CDS            TcR (fragment): tetracycline efflux protein; tet; confers resistance to tetracycline
   1357..1375    +  promoter       T7 promoter: promoter for bacteriophage T7 RNA polymerase
   1376..1400    +  protein_bind   lac operator: The lac repressor binds to the lac operator to inhibit transcription in E. coli. This inhibition can be relieved by adding lactose or isopropyl-β-D-thiogalactopyranoside (IPTG). lac repressor encoded by lacI
   1415..1437    +  RBS            RBS: efficient ribosome binding site from bacteriophage T7 gene 10 (Olins and Rangwala, 1989)
   1445..2158    +  CDS            CyPet: cyan fluorescent protein optimized for FRET with YPet (Nguyen and Daugherty, 2005)
   2165..2662    +  CDS            PTP4A2: TP4A2_HUMAN - Also known as PRL2, PTPCAAX2. Experimental evidence at protein level: Swiss-Prot protein existence level 1. Protein tyrosine phosphatase which stimulates progression from G1 into S phase during mitosis. Promotes tumors. Inhibits geranylgeranyl transferase type II activity by blocking the association between RABGGTA and RABGGTB. From Homo sapiens (Human).
   2711..2731    +  CDS            7xHis: 6xHis affinity tag
   2744..2776    +  CDS            HSV tag: HSV (herpes simplex virus) epitope tag
   2783..2800    +  CDS            9xHis (fragment): 9xHis affinity tag
   2810..2859    +  CDS            SET1 (fragment): solubility-enhancement tag derived from T7 phage gene 10B
   2867..2914    +  terminator     T7 terminator: transcription terminator for bacteriophage T7 RNA polymerase
   2951..3379    +  rep_origin     f1 ori (sequence partly withheld): f1 bacteriophage origin of replication; arrow indicates direction of (+) strand synthesis
   3432..3536    +  promoter       AmpR promoter: bla
   3537..4397    +  CDS            AmpR: β-lactamase; bla; confers resistance to ampicillin, carbenicillin, and related antibiotics
   4568..5156    +  rep_origin     ori: high-copy-number ColE1/pMB1/pBR322/pUC origin of replication
   5342..5481    -  misc_feature   bom: basis of mobility region from pBR322
   5583..5774    -  CDS            rop: Rop protein, which maintains plasmids at low copy number; rop
   5791..6171    +  CDS            YPB1_ECOLX: Protein predicted: Swiss-Prot protein existence level 4. From Escherichia coli.
   6243..6534    -  CDS            TcR (fragment): tetracycline efflux protein; tet; confers resistance to tetracycline
   6549..6570    -  protein_bind   CAP binding site: CAP binding activates transcription in the presence of cAMP. E. coli catabolite activator protein
   6583..970     -  CDS            lacI (across the origin): lac repressor; lacI; The lac repressor binds to the lac operator to inhibit transcription in E. coli. This inhibition can be relieved by adding lactose or isopropyl-β-D-thiogalactopyranoside (IPTG).
