[The description below was written by a language model from this plasmid's Addgene catalogue record and pLannotate feature annotations shown in this document.]
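Description:
CyPet-A206K-PRL2 is a 6,695 bp bacterial expression plasmid built on a modified pET-25b backbone (pET-25b-HRV3C-Cter8his). It produces a fusion of the cyan fluorescent protein CyPet to human PRL2 (PTP4A2), a protein tyrosine phosphatase. The plasmid replicates in E. coli from a pBR322-type ColE1 origin accompanied by the bom region and the rop gene, which keeps copy number low as catalogued. Selection is with ampicillin through the β-lactamase gene. An f1 origin is also present, and short tetracycline-resistance fragments are non-functional pBR322 remnants.

Expression is driven by a T7 promoter followed by a lac operator and the T7 gene 10 ribosome binding site, with the lac repressor supplied from a lacI gene on the plasmid. Transcription therefore depends on T7 RNA polymerase in the host and is inducible with IPTG, and it ends at the T7 terminator. The open reading frame, inserted between NdeI and XhoI sites by ligation-independent cloning, places CyPet at the N-terminus and PRL2 immediately downstream. It is followed by a backbone-encoded C-terminal histidine tag for affinity purification, listed as eight histidines in the catalogue and annotated as 7xHis in the feature table. The backbone name implies an HRV 3C protease site ahead of the tag, although it is not annotated. The HSV tag, second His stretch and related fragments annotated further downstream are native pET-25b elements, and the record does not show whether they are translated.

CyPet carries the A206K substitution, generally used to suppress the weak dimerisation of GFP-family proteins. CyPet is optimised as a FRET donor for YPet. The purified fusion is intended for a FRET-based assay of binding between the human CNNM3 CBS domain and PRL2, developed for screening potential inhibitors of that interaction.
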