Addgene plasmid #149685: CyPet-A206K-PRL2
Purpose: For the FRET-based binding assay between human CNNM3 CBS domain and PRL2.
Depositing lab: Motoyuki Hattori. Depositing organization: Fudan University. Publication: A FRET-based screening method to detect potential inhibitors of the binding of CNNM3 to PRL2. Cai F, Huang Y, Wang M, Sun M, Zhao Y, Hattori M. Sci Rep. 2020 Jul 30;10(1):12879. doi: 10.1038/s41598-020-69818-x. PubMed 32733084.
Backbone
  Vector backbone: pET-25b-HRV3C-Cter8his
  Vector type: Bacterial Expression
Growth in bacteria
  Bacterial resistance: Ampicillin, 100 μg/mL
  Growth temperature: 37°C
  Growth strain: DH5alpha
  Copy number: Low Copy
Gene/Insert
  Gene/Insert name: CyPet-A206K-PRL2
  Species: H. sapiens (human), Synthetic
  Mutation: CyPet A206K
  Promoter: T7
  Tag / fusion protein: 8 histidine tag (C terminal on backbone)
  Cloning method: Ligation Independent Cloning
  Sequencing primers: 5′ T7; 3′ T7-term
Terms and licenses: Academic/Nonprofit Terms; Industry Terms: Not Available to Industry
Depositor comments: 5' cloning site: NdeI, 3' cloning site: XhoI
How to cite: CyPet-A206K-PRL2 was a gift from Motoyuki Hattori (Addgene plasmid # 149685 ; http://n2t.net/addgene:149685 ; RRID:Addgene_149685)
